Addgene plasmid #53866: RWDD2B_pCSdest
Depositing lab: Roger Reeves. Depositing organization: Johns Hopkins University and School of Medicine. Publication: Survey of Human Chromosome 21 Gene Expression Effects on Early Development in Danio rerio. Edie S, Zaghloul NA, Leitch CC, Klinedinst DK, Lebron J, Thole JF, McCallion AS, Katsanis N, Reeves RH. G3 (Bethesda). 2018 Jul 2;8(7):2215-2223. doi: 10.1534/g3.118.200144. PubMed 29760202.
Backbone
  Vector backbone: pCSDest
  Backbone manufacturer: Lawson Lab (Addgene Plasmid 22423)
  Backbone size w/o insert (bp): 4095
  Vector type: Mammalian Expression
Growth in bacteria
  Bacterial resistance: Ampicillin, 100 μg/mL
  Growth temperature: 37°C
  Growth strain: Top10
  Copy number: High Copy
Gene/Insert
  Gene/Insert name: RWDD2B (alt name: C21ORF6)
  Species: H. sapiens (human)
  Insert size (bp): 960
  Entrez Gene: RWDD2B (a.k.a. GL011, C21orf6)
  Promoter: SP6 and CMV
  Cloning method: Gateway Cloning
  Sequencing primers: 5′ CMV-F; 3′ EBV-Rev
Terms and licenses: Academic/Nonprofit Terms; Industry Terms
Depositor comments: NM_016940
How to cite: RWDD2B_pCSdest was a gift from Roger Reeves (Addgene plasmid # 53866 ; http://n2t.net/addgene:53866 ; RRID:Addgene_53866)
