[The description below was written by a language model from this plasmid's Addgene catalogue record.]
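Description:
RWDD2B_pCSdest is an expression clone of the human RWDD2B gene (also known as C21orf6), a chromosome 21 gene, carried in the pCSDest backbone. pCSDest is a Gateway destination vector of about 4.1 kb, catalogued as a mammalian expression vector. The roughly 960 bp insert was introduced by Gateway recombination, and the depositor's comment links it to a RefSeq transcript for the gene. The plasmid is propagated in E. coli as a high-copy construct under ampicillin selection. No feature table accompanies the record, so the origin of replication, polyadenylation signal and recombination site remnants are not itemised. The record also lists no epitope tags or reporter fusions.

The insert sits downstream of two promoters, CMV and SP6, which give the construct a dual use. The CMV promoter drives RNA polymerase II transcription when the DNA is delivered into vertebrate cells or embryos. The SP6 phage promoter allows in vitro transcription of the open reading frame to produce synthetic mRNA. This arrangement suits microinjection-based overexpression studies. The associated publication describes a survey of how expression of human chromosome 21 genes affects early development in zebrafish (Danio rerio). This plasmid therefore appears to be one member of a clone set made to express individual chromosome 21 genes in zebrafish embryos and score the resulting developmental phenotypes. Such work bears on understanding gene-dosage effects of chromosome 21.
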