>Addgene plasmid #53866 | RWDD2B_pCSdest | addgene partial sequence | sequence record 94904 | CMV-F 5'-CGCAAATGGGCGGTAGGCGTG-3'
GCATGCTCGTTTAGGGAACCGCCATTCTGCCTGGGGACGTCGGAGCAAGCTTGATTTAGGTGACACTATA
GAATACAAGCTACTTGTTCTTTTTGCAGGATCCCATCGATTCGAATTCAAGGATCACAAGTTTGTACAAA
AAAGCAGGCACCATGAAAATTGAGCTGTCCATGCAGCCATGGAACCCGGGTTACAGCAGTGAGGGGGCCA
CGGCTCAAGAAACTTACACATGTCCAAAAATGATTGAGATGGAGCAGGCGGAGGCCCAGCTTGCTGAGTT
AGACCTGCTAGCCAGTATGTTCCCTGGTGAGAATGAGCTCATAGTGAATGACCAGCTGGCTGTAGCAGAA
CTGAAAGATTGTATTGAAAAGAAGACAATGGAGGGGCGATCTTCAAAAGTCTACTTTACTATCAATATGA
ACCTGGATGTATCTGACGAAAAAATGGCGATGTTTTCTCTGGCCTGTATTCTTCCCTTTAAATACCCGGC
AGTTCTGCCTGAAATCACTGTCAGATCAGTATTATTGAGTAGATCCCAGCAGACTCAGCTGAACACAGAT
CTGACTGCATTCCTGCAAAAACATTGTCATGGAGATGTTTGTATACTGAATGCCACAGAGTGGGTTAGAG
AACACGCCTCTGGCTATGTCAGCAGAGATACTTCATCTTCACCCACCACAGGAAGCACAGTCCAGTCAGT
TGACCTCATCTTCACGAGACTCTGGATCTACAGCCATCATATCTATAACAAATGCAAAAGAAAGAATATT
CTAGAGTGGGCAAAGGAGCTTTCCCTGTC
