>Addgene plasmid #53866 | RWDD2B_pCSdest | addgene partial sequence | sequence record 95053 | EBV-rev 5'-GTGGTTTGTCCAAACTCATC-3'
TACGACTCACTATAGTTCTAGAGGCTCGAGAGGATCACCACTTTGTACAAGAAAGCTGGGTTCTATTGTC
CTTCTACACCAAAGAACATCTGGAAAACATCCCCACATCCTTTGGTGTTTAAGAACTGATAGAGCTGACC
AAAGTCCATGTGGTTTCCCCTGGCTCCATTAACACTGAACACTTTTTCTTCAAAAATGGAAAATTTCCTT
TGTCTTTCCGTTTCATCATTTGTACCATCAAAAGGAATGTCTTCTCGATGGCGAATTAAAATTCTCTTCC
AGTTTAATTTTCTGAGTCTTGACCAGAATTCTTCACAGGCACTTTGTGGGCCTTCCACACAAACAACACC
AGGTTTTCCAGGCATGCTAAACCCAGACAGGGAAAGCTCCTTTGCCCACTCTAGAATATTCTTTCTTTTG
CATTTGTTATAGATATGATGGCTGTAGATCCAGAGTCTCGTGAAGATGAGGTCAACTGACTGGACTGTGC
TTCCTGTGGTGGGTGAAGATGAAGTATCTCTGCTGACATAGCCAGAGGCGTGTTCTCTAACCCACTCTGT
GGCATTCAGTATACAAACATCTCCATGACAATGTTTTTGCAGGAATGCAGTCAGATCTGTGTTCAGCTGA
GTCTGCTGGGATCTACTCAATAATACTGATCTGACAGTGATTTCAGGCAGAACTGCCGGGTATTTAAAGG
GAAGAATACAGGCCAGAGAAAACATCGCCATTTTTTCGTCAGATACATCCAGGTTCATATTGATAGTAAA
GTAGACTTTTGAAGATCG
